LOCUS       Exported 8323 bp ds-DNA circular SYN 13-MAY-2021
DEFINITION  3rd generation lentiviral gRNA plasmid targeting human TK1.
ACCESSION   .
VERSION     .
KEYWORDS    TK1 gRNA (BRDN0001147866)
SOURCE      synthetic DNA construct
  ORGANISM  synthetic DNA construct
REFERENCE   1 (bases 1 to 8323)
  AUTHORS   Doench JG, Fusi N, Sullender M, Hegde M, Vaimberg EW, Donovan KF,
            Smith I, Tothova Z, Wilen C, Orchard R, Virgin HW, Listgarten J,
            Root DE
  TITLE     Optimized sgRNA design to maximize activity and minimize off-target
            effects of CRISPR-Cas9.
  JOURNAL   Nat Biotechnol. 2016 Jan 18. doi: 10.1038/nbt.3437.
  PUBMED    26780180
REFERENCE   2 (bases 1 to 8323)
  AUTHORS   .
  TITLE     Direct Submission
  JOURNAL   Exported May 13, 2021 from SnapGene Server 1.1.58
            http://www.snapgene.com
FEATURES             Location/Qualifiers
     source          1..8323
                     /organism="synthetic DNA construct"
                     /mol_type="other DNA"
     promoter        87..1265
                     /label=EF-1-alpha promoter
                     /note="strong constitutive promoter for human elongation
                     factor EF-1-alpha"
     intron          318..1256
                     /label=EF-1-alpha intron A
                     /note="intron upstream of the start codon of human
                     EF-1-alpha"
     primer_bind     1213..1233
                     /label=EF1a-F
                     /note="Human elongation factor-1a promoter, forward primer"
     CDS             1278..1877
                     /codon_start=1
                     /gene="pac from Streptomyces alboniger"
                     /product="puromycin N-acetyltransferase"
                     /label=PuroR
                     /note="confers resistance to puromycin"
                     /translation="MTEYKPTVRLATRDDVPRAVRTLAAAFADYPATRHTVDPDRHIER
                     VTELQELFLTRVGLDIGKVWVADDGAAVAVWTTPESVEAGAVFAEIGPRMAELSGSRLA
                     AQQQMEGLLAPHRPKEPAWFLATVGVSPDHQGKGLGSAVVLPGVEAAERAGVPAFLETS
                     APRNLPFYERLGFTVTADVEVPEGPRTWCMTRKPGA"
     primer_bind     complement(1278..1297)
                     /label=Puro-R
                     /note="Puromycin resistance gene, reverse primer. Also
                     called puro-variant-R"
     primer_bind     1774..1794
                     /label=Puro-F
                     /note="Puromycin resistance gene, forward primer"
     misc_feature    1893..2481
                     /label=WPRE
                     /note="woodchuck hepatitis virus posttranscriptional
                     regulatory element"
     primer_bind     complement(1946..1966)
                     /label=WPRE-R
                     /note="WPRE, reverse primer"
     CDS             complement(2364..2375)
                     /codon_start=1
                     /product="Factor Xa recognition and cleavage site"
                     /label=Factor Xa site
                     /translation="IEGR"
     LTR             2553..2786
                     /label=3' LTR (Delta-U3)
                     /note="self-inactivating 3' long terminal repeat (LTR) from
                     HIV-1"
     polyA_signal    2864..2985
                     /label=SV40 poly(A) signal
                     /note="SV40 polyadenylation signal"
     primer_bind     complement(2901..2920)
                     /label=SV40pA-R
                     /note="SV40 polyA, reverse primer"
     primer_bind     2955..2974
                     /label=EBV-rev
                     /note="SV40 polyA terminator, reverse primer"
     rep_origin      3025..3160
                     /label=SV40 ori
                     /note="SV40 origin of replication"
     primer_bind     3087..3106
                     /label=SV40pro-F
                     /note="SV40 promoter/origin, forward primer"
     primer_bind     complement(3180..3199)
                     /label=T7
                     /note="T7 promoter, forward primer"
     promoter        complement(3181..3199)
                     /label=T7 promoter
                     /note="promoter for bacteriophage T7 RNA polymerase"
     primer_bind     complement(3209..3226)
                     /label=M13 Forward
                     /note="In lacZ gene. Also called M13-F20 or M13 (-21)
                     Forward"
     primer_bind     complement(3209..3225)
                     /label=M13 fwd
                     /note="common sequencing primer, one of multiple similar
                     variants"
     primer_bind     complement(3218..3240)
                     /label=M13/pUC Forward
                     /note="In lacZ gene"
     rep_origin      3367..3822
                     /direction=RIGHT
                     /label=f1 ori
                     /note="f1 bacteriophage origin of replication; arrow
                     indicates direction of (+) strand synthesis"
     primer_bind     complement(3454..3473)
                     /label=F1ori-R
                     /note="F1 origin, reverse primer"
     primer_bind     3664..3685
                     /label=F1ori-F
                     /note="F1 origin, forward primer"
     promoter        3848..3952
                     /gene="bla"
                     /label=AmpR promoter
     CDS             3953..4813
                     /codon_start=1
                     /gene="bla"
                     /product="beta-lactamase"
                     /label=AmpR
                     /note="confers resistance to ampicillin, carbenicillin, and
                     related antibiotics"
                     /translation="MSIQHFRVALIPFFAAFCLPVFAHPETLVKVKDAEDQLGARVGYI
                     ELDLNSGKILESFRPEERFPMMSTFKVLLCGAVLSRIDAGQEQLGRRIHYSQNDLVEYS
                     PVTEKHLTDGMTVRELCSAAITMSDNTAANLLLTTIGGPKELTAFLHNMGDHVTRLDRW
                     EPELNEAIPNDERDTTMPVAMATTLRKLLTGELLTLASRQQLIDWMEADKVAGPLLRSA
                     LPAGWFIADKSGAGERGSRGIIAALGPDGKPSRIVVIYTTGSQATMDERNRQIAEIGAS
                     LIKHW"
     primer_bind     complement(4171..4190)
                     /label=Amp-R
                     /note="Ampicillin resistance gene, reverse primer"
     rep_origin      4984..5572
                     /direction=RIGHT
                     /label=ori
                     /note="high-copy-number ColE1/pMB1/pBR322/pUC origin of
                     replication"
     primer_bind     5473..5492
                     /label=pBR322ori-F
                     /note="pBR322 origin, forward primer"
     primer_bind     5726..5743
                     /label=L4440
                     /note="L4440 vector, forward primer"
     protein_bind    5860..5881
                     /label=CAP binding site
                     /bound_moiety="E. coli catabolite activator protein"
                     /note="CAP binding activates transcription in the presence
                     of cAMP."
     promoter        5896..5926
                     /label=lac promoter
                     /note="promoter for the E. coli lac operon"
     protein_bind    5934..5950
                     /label=lac operator
                     /bound_moiety="lac repressor encoded by lacI"
                     /note="The lac repressor binds to the lac operator to
                     inhibit transcription in E. coli. This inhibition can be
                     relieved by adding lactose or
                     isopropyl-beta-D-thiogalactopyranoside (IPTG)."
     primer_bind     5939..5961
                     /label=M13/pUC Reverse
                     /note="In lacZ gene"
     primer_bind     5958..5974
                     /label=M13 rev
                     /note="common sequencing primer, one of multiple similar
                     variants"
     primer_bind     5958..5974
                     /label=M13 Reverse
                     /note="In lacZ gene. Also called M13-rev"
     primer_bind     5993..6013
                     /label=T3
                     /note="T3 promoter, forward primer"
     promoter        5995..6013
                     /label=T3 promoter
                     /note="promoter for bacteriophage T3 RNA polymerase"
     promoter        6041..6267
                     /label=RSV promoter
                     /note="Rous sarcoma virus enhancer/promoter"
     LTR             6268..6448
                     /label=5' LTR (truncated)
                     /note="truncated 5' long terminal repeat (LTR) from HIV-1"
     misc_feature    6495..6620
                     /label=HIV-1 Psi
                     /note="packaging signal of human immunodeficiency virus
                     type 1"
     misc_feature    7113..7346
                     /label=RRE
                     /note="The Rev response element (RRE) of HIV-1 allows for
                     Rev-dependent mRNA export from the nucleus to the
                     cytoplasm."
     CDS             7531..7575
                     /codon_start=1
                     /product="antigenic peptide corresponding to amino acids
                     655 to 669 of the HIV envelope protein gp41 (Lutje Hulsik
                     et al., 2013)"
                     /label=gp41 peptide
                     /note="recognized by the 2H10 single-chain llama nanobody"
                     /translation="KNEQELLELDKWASL"
     promoter        7753..7993
                     /label=U6 promoter
                     /note="RNA polymerase III promoter for human U6 snRNA"
     primer_bind     7753..7773
                     /label=hU6-F
                     /note="Human U6 promoter, forward primer"
     primer_bind     7924..7943
                     /label=LKO.1 5'
                     /note="Human U6 promoter, forward primer"
     misc_RNA        8023..8098
                     /label=gRNA scaffold
                     /note="guide RNA scaffold for the Streptococcus pyogenes
                     CRISPR/Cas9 system"
     misc_feature    8154..8271
                     /label=cPPT/CTS
                     /note="central polypurine tract and central termination
                     sequence of HIV-1"
ORIGIN
        1 cccgggtgca aagatggata aagttttaaa cagagaggaa tctttgcagc taatggacct
       61 tctaggtctt gaaaggagtg ggaattggct ccggtgcccg tcagtgggca gagcgcacat
      121 cgcccacagt ccccgagaag ttggggggag gggtcggcaa ttgatccggt gcctagagaa
      181 ggtggcgcgg ggtaaactgg gaaagtgatg tcgtgtactg gctccgcctt tttcccgagg
      241 gtgggggaga accgtatata agtgcagtag tcgccgtgaa cgttcttttt cgcaacgggt
      301 ttgccgccag aacacaggta agtgccgtgt gtggttcccg cgggcctggc ctctttacgg
      361 gttatggccc ttgcgtgcct tgaattactt ccacctggct gcagtacgtg attcttgatc
      421 ccgagcttcg ggttggaagt gggtgggaga gttcgaggcc ttgcgcttaa ggagcccctt
      481 cgcctcgtgc ttgagttgag gcctggcctg ggcgctgggg ccgccgcgtg cgaatctggt
      541 ggcaccttcg cgcctgtctc gctgctttcg ataagtctct agccatttaa aatttttgat
      601 gacctgctgc gacgcttttt ttctggcaag atagtcttgt aaatgcgggc caagatctgc
      661 acactggtat ttcggttttt ggggccgcgg gcggcgacgg ggcccgtgcg tcccagcgca
      721 catgttcggc gaggcggggc ctgcgagcgc ggccaccgag aatcggacgg gggtagtctc
      781 aagctggccg gcctgctctg gtgcctggcc tcgcgccgcc gtgtatcgcc ccgccctggg
      841 cggcaaggct ggcccggtcg gcaccagttg cgtgagcgga aagatggccg cttcccggcc
      901 ctgctgcagg gagctcaaaa tggaggacgc ggcgctcggg agagcgggcg ggtgagtcac
      961 ccacacaaag gaaaagggcc tttccgtcct cagccgtcgc ttcatgtgac tccacggagt
     1021 accgggcgcc gtccaggcac ctcgattagt tctcgagctt ttggagtacg tcgtctttag
     1081 gttgggggga ggggttttat gcgatggagt ttccccacac tgagtgggtg gagactgaag
     1141 ttaggccagc ttggcacttg atgtaattct ccttggaatt tgcccttttt gagtttggat
     1201 cttggttcat tctcaagcct cagacagtgg ttcaaagttt ttttcttcca tttcaggtgt
     1261 cgtgacgtac ggccaccatg accgagtaca agcccacggt gcgcctcgcc acccgcgacg
     1321 acgtccccag ggccgtacgc accctcgccg ccgcgttcgc cgactacccc gccacgcgcc
     1381 acaccgtcga tccggaccgc cacatcgagc gggtcaccga gctgcaagaa ctcttcctca
     1441 cgcgcgtcgg gctcgacatc ggcaaggtgt gggtcgcgga cgacggcgcc gccgtggcgg
     1501 tctggaccac gccggagagc gtcgaagcgg gggcggtgtt cgccgagatc ggcccgcgca
     1561 tggccgagtt gagcggttcc cggctggccg cgcagcaaca gatggaaggc ctcctggcgc
     1621 cgcaccggcc caaggagccc gcgtggttcc tggccaccgt cggagtctcg cccgaccacc
     1681 agggcaaggg tctgggcagc gccgtcgtgc tccccggagt ggaggcggcc gagcgcgccg
     1741 gggtgcccgc cttcctggag acctccgcgc cccgcaacct ccccttctac gagcggctcg
     1801 gcttcaccgt caccgccgac gtcgaggtgc ccgaaggacc gcgcacctgg tgcatgaccc
     1861 gcaagcccgg tgcctgaacg cgttaagtcg acaatcaacc tctggattac aaaatttgtg
     1921 aaagattgac tggtattctt aactatgttg ctccttttac gctatgtgga tacgctgctt
     1981 taatgccttt gtatcatgct attgcttccc gtatggcttt cattttctcc tccttgtata
     2041 aatcctggtt gctgtctctt tatgaggagt tgtggcccgt tgtcaggcaa cgtggcgtgg
     2101 tgtgcactgt gtttgctgac gcaaccccca ctggttgggg cattgccacc acctgtcagc
     2161 tcctttccgg gactttcgct ttccccctcc ctattgccac ggcggaactc atcgccgcct
     2221 gccttgcccg ctgctggaca ggggctcggc tgttgggcac tgacaattcc gtggtgttgt
     2281 cggggaaatc atcgtccttt ccttggctgc tcgcctgtgt tgccacctgg attctgcgcg
     2341 ggacgtcctt ctgctacgtc ccttcggccc tcaatccagc ggaccttcct tcccgcggcc
     2401 tgctgccggc tctgcggcct cttccgcgtc ttcgccttcg ccctcagacg agtcggatct
     2461 ccctttgggc cgcctccccg cgtcgacttt aagaccaatg acttacaagg cagctgtaga
     2521 tcttagccac tttttaaaag aaaagggggg actggaaggg ctaattcact cccaacgaag
     2581 acaagatctg ctttttgctt gtactgggtc tctctggtta gaccagatct gagcctggga
     2641 gctctctggc taactaggga acccactgct taagcctcaa taaagcttgc cttgagtgct
     2701 tcaagtagtg tgtgcccgtc tgttgtgtga ctctggtaac tagagatccc tcagaccctt
     2761 ttagtcagtg tggaaaatct ctagcagtac gtatagtagt tcatgtcatc ttattattca
     2821 gtatttataa cttgcaaaga aatgaatatc agagagtgag aggaacttgt ttattgcagc
     2881 ttataatggt tacaaataaa gcaatagcat cacaaatttc acaaataaag catttttttc
     2941 actgcattct agttgtggtt tgtccaaact catcaatgta tcttatcatg tctggctcta
     3001 gctatcccgc ccctaactcc gcccatcccg cccctaactc cgcccagttc cgcccattct
     3061 ccgccccatg gctgactaat tttttttatt tatgcagagg ccgaggccgc ctcggcctct
     3121 gagctattcc agaagtagtg aggaggcttt tttggaggcc tagggacgta cccaattcgc
     3181 cctatagtga gtcgtattac gcgcgctcac tggccgtcgt tttacaacgt cgtgactggg
     3241 aaaaccctgg cgttacccaa cttaatcgcc ttgcagcaca tccccctttc gccagctggc
     3301 gtaatagcga agaggcccgc accgatcgcc cttcccaaca gttgcgcagc ctgaatggcg
     3361 aatgggnnnn nnnnnnnnnn nnnnnnnnnn nnnnnnnnnn nnnnnnnnnn nnnnnnnnnn
     3421 nnnnnnnnnn nnnnnnnnnn nnnnnnnnnn nnnnnnnnnn nnnnnnnnnn nnnnnnnnnn
     3481 nnnnnnnnnn cnnnnnnnnn nnnnnnnnnn nnnnnnnnnn nnnnnnnnnn nnnnnnnnnn
     3541 nnnnnnnnnn nnnnnnnnnn nnnnnnnnnn nnnnnnnnnn nnannnnnnn nnnnnnnnnn
     3601 nnnnnnnnnn nnnnnnnnnn nnnnnnnnnn nncctttgac gttggagtcc acgttcttta
     3661 atagtggact cttgttccaa actggaacaa cactcaaccc tatctcggtc tattcttttg
     3721 atttataagg gattttgccg atttcggcct attggttaaa aaatgagctg atttaacaaa
     3781 aatttaacgc gaattttaac aaaatattaa cgcttacaat ttaggtggca cttttcgggg
     3841 aaatgtgcgc ggaaccccta tttgtttatt tttctaaata cattcaaata tgtatccgct
     3901 catgagacaa taaccctgat aaatgcttca ataatattga aaaaggaaga gtatgagtat
     3961 tcaacatttc cgtgtcgccc ttattccctt ttttgcggca ttttgccttc ctgtttttgc
     4021 tcacccagaa acgctggtga aagtaaaaga tgctgaagat cagttgggtg cacgagtggg
     4081 ttacatcgaa ctggatctca acagcggtaa gatccttgag agttttcgcc ccgaagaacg
     4141 ttttccaatg atgagcactt ttaaagttct gctatgtggc gcggtattat cccgtattga
     4201 cgccgggcaa gagcaactcg gtcgccgcat acactattct cagaatgact tggttgagta
     4261 ctcaccagtc acagaaaagc atcttacgga tggcatgaca gtaagagaat tatgcagtgc
     4321 tgccataacc atgagtgata acactgcggc caacttactt ctgacaacga tcggaggacc
     4381 gaaggagcta accgcttttt tgcacaacat gggggatcat gtaactcgcc ttgatcgttg
     4441 ggaaccggag ctgaatgaag ccataccaaa cgacgagcgt gacaccacga tgcctgtagc
     4501 aatggcaaca acgttgcgca aactattaac tggcgaacta cttactctag cttcccggca
     4561 acaattaata gactggatgg aggcggataa agttgcagga ccacttctgc gctcggccct
     4621 tccggctggc tggtttattg ctgataaatc tggagccggt gagcgtgggt ctcgcggtat
     4681 cattgcagca ctggggccag atggtaagcc ctcccgtatc gtagttatct acacgacggg
     4741 gagtcaggca actatggatg aacgaaatag acagatcgct gagataggtg cctcactgat
     4801 taagcattgg taactgtcag accaagttta ctcatatata ctttagattg atttaaaact
     4861 tcatttttaa tttaaaagga tctaggtgaa gatccttttt gataatctca tgaccaaaat
     4921 cccttaacgt gagttttcgt tccactgagc gtcagacccc gtagaaaaga tcaaaggatc
     4981 ttcttgagat cctttttttc tgcgcgtaat ctgctgcttg caaacaaaaa aaccaccgct
     5041 accagcggtg gtttgtttgc cggatcaaga gctaccaact ctttttccga aggtaactgg
     5101 cttcagcaga gcgcagatac caaatactgt tcttctagtg tagccgtagt taggccacca
     5161 cttcaagaac tctgtagcac cgcctacata cctcgctctg ctaatcctgt taccagtggc
     5221 tgctgccagt ggcgataagt cgtgtcttac cgggttggac tcaagacgat agttaccgga
     5281 taaggcgcag cggtcgggct gaacgggggg ttcgtgcaca cagcccagct tggagcgaac
     5341 gacctacacc gaactgagat acctacagcg tgagctatga gaaagcgcca cgcttcccga
     5401 agggagaaag gcggacaggt atccggtaag cggcagggtc ggaacaggag agcgcacgag
     5461 ggagcttcca gggggaaacg cctggtatct ttatagtcct gtcgggtttc gccacctctg
     5521 acttgagcgt cgatttttgt gatgctcgtc aggggggcgg agcctatgga aaaacgccag
     5581 caacgcggcc tttttacggt tcctggcctt ttgctggcct tttgctcaca tgttctttcc
     5641 tgcgttatcc cctgattctg tggataaccg tattaccgcc tttgagtgag ctgataccgc
     5701 tcgccgcagc cgaacgaccg agcgcagcga gtcagtgagc gaggaagcgg aagagcgccc
     5761 aatacgcaaa ccgcctctcc ccgcgcgttg gccgattcat taatgcagct ggcacgacag
     5821 gtttcccgac tggaaagcgg gcagtgagcg caacgcaatt aatgtgagtt agctcactca
     5881 ttaggcaccc caggctttac actttatgct tccggctcgt atgttgtgtg gaattgtgag
     5941 cggataacaa tttcacacag gaaacagcta tgaccatgat tacgccaagc gcgcaattaa
     6001 ccctcactaa agggaacaaa agctggagct gcaagcttaa tgtagtctta tgcaatactc
     6061 ttgtagtctt gcaacatggt aacgatgagt tagcaacatg ccttacaagg agagaaaaag
     6121 caccgtgcat gccgattggt ggaagtaagg tggtacgatc gtgccttatt aggaaggcaa
     6181 cagacgggtc tgacatggat tggacgaacc actgaattgc cgcattgcag agatattgta
     6241 tttaagtgcc tagctcgata cataaacggg tctctctggt tagaccagat ctgagcctgg
     6301 gagctctctg gctaactagg gaacccactg cttaagcctc aataaagctt gccttgagtg
     6361 cttcaagtag tgtgtgcccg tctgttgtgt gactctggta actagagatc cctcagaccc
     6421 ttttagtcag tgtggaaaat ctctagcagt ggcgcccgaa cagggacttg aaagcgaaag
     6481 ggaaaccaga ggagctctct cgacgcagga ctcggcttgc tgaagcgcgc acggcaagag
     6541 gcgaggggcg gcgactggtg agtacgccaa aaattttgac tagcggaggc tagaaggaga
     6601 gagatgggtg cgagagcgtc agtattaagc gggggagaat tagatcgcga tgggaaaaaa
     6661 ttcggttaag gccaggggga aagaaaaaat ataaattaaa acatatagta tgggcaagca
     6721 gggagctaga acgattcgca gttaatcctg gcctgttaga aacatcagaa ggctgtagac
     6781 aaatactggg acagctacaa ccatcccttc agacaggatc agaagaactt agatcattat
     6841 ataatacagt agcaaccctc tattgtgtgc atcaaaggat agagataaaa gacaccaagg
     6901 aagctttaga caagatagag gaagagcaaa acaaaagtaa gaccaccgca cagcaagcgg
     6961 ccgctgatct tcagacctgg aggaggagat atgagggaca attggagaag tgaattatat
     7021 aaatataaag tagtaaaaat tgaaccatta ggagtagcac ccaccaaggc aaagagaaga
     7081 gtggtgcaga gagaaaaaag agcagtggga ataggagctt tgttccttgg gttcttggga
     7141 gcagcaggaa gcactatggg cgcagcgtca atgacgctga cggtacaggc cagacaatta
     7201 ttgtctggta tagtgcagca gcagaacaat ttgctgaggg ctattgaggc gcaacagcat
     7261 ctgttgcaac tcacagtctg gggcatcaag cagctccagg caagaatcct ggctgtggaa
     7321 agatacctaa aggatcaaca gctcctgggg atttggggtt gctctggaaa actcatttgc
     7381 accactgctg tgccttggaa tgctagttgg agtaataaat ctctggaaca gatttggaat
     7441 cacacgacct ggatggagtg ggacagagaa attaacaatt acacaagctt aatacactcc
     7501 ttaattgaag aatcgcaaaa ccagcaagaa aagaatgaac aagaattatt ggaattagat
     7561 aaatgggcaa gtttgtggaa ttggtttaac ataacaaatt ggctgtggta tataaaatta
     7621 ttcataatga tagtaggagg cttggtaggt ttaagaatag tttttgctgt actttctata
     7681 gtgaatagag ttaggcaggg atattcacca ttatcgtttc agacccacct cccaaccccg
     7741 aggggaccca gagagggcct atttcccatg attccttcat atttgcatat acgatacaag
     7801 gctgttagag agataattag aattaatttg actgtaaaca caaagatatt agtacaaaat
     7861 acgtgacgta gaaagtaata atttcttggg tagtttgcag ttttaaaatt atgttttaaa
     7921 atggactatc atatgcttac cgtaacttga aagtatttcg atttcttggc tttatatatc
     7981 ttgtggaaag gacgaaacac cgtcttccca ggaacaccat gggttttaga gctagaaata
     8041 gcaagttaaa ataaggctag tccgttatca acttgaaaaa gtggcaccga gtcggtgctt
     8101 ttttaagctt ggcgtaacta gatcttgaga caaatggcag tattcatcca caattttaaa
     8161 agaaaagggg ggattggggg gtacagtgca ggggaaagaa tagtagacat aatagcaaca
     8221 gacatacaaa ctaaagaatt acaaaaacaa attacaaaaa ttcaaaattt tcgggtttat
     8281 tacagggaca gcagagatcc actttggcgc cggctcgagg ggg
//
