[The description below was written by a language model from this plasmid's Addgene catalogue record and the feature table of its GenBank file.]
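Description:
TK1 gRNA (BRDN0001147866) is a third-generation lentiviral CRISPR guide plasmid built on the lentiGuide-Puro backbone, carrying a single guide RNA designed against human TK1 (thymidine kinase 1; reference transcript NM_003258.4). The 8.3 kb circular plasmid is propagated in E. coli through a high-copy ColE1/pUC-type origin with ampicillin selection from the bla gene. An f1 origin, an SV40 origin and lac/T3/T7 promoter remnants are carried over from the parental cloning vector.

The viral genome is transcribed from an RSV promoter fused to a truncated HIV-1 5' LTR, which makes production Tat-independent. It ends in a U3-deleted, self-inactivating 3' LTR followed by an SV40 polyadenylation signal. Between the LTRs lie the Psi packaging signal, the Rev response element for nuclear export of the unspliced genome, and a cPPT/CTS that aids nuclear import during transduction. Two expression units form the payload. A human U6 RNA polymerase III promoter drives the TK1-specific spacer joined to the Streptococcus pyogenes Cas9 guide RNA scaffold. An EF-1-alpha promoter, with its first intron, drives puromycin N-acetyltransferase, so transduced mammalian cells can be selected with puromycin. A WPRE downstream enhances transcript stability and expression.

The plasmid does not encode Cas9, so it must be used with a separate Cas9 vector or in cells that already express the nuclease. The guide belongs to a human kinome gRNA collection designed with optimised on-target and off-target rules, and it is suited to knocking out TK1 in human cells by lentiviral delivery. The cloning method is not recorded.
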