Addgene plasmid #76422: TK1 gRNA (BRDN0001147866)
Purpose: 3rd generation lentiviral gRNA plasmid targeting human TK1
Depositing lab: John Doench & David Root. Depositing organization: Broad Institute. Publication: Optimized sgRNA design to maximize activity and minimize off-target effects of CRISPR-Cas9. Doench JG, Fusi N, Sullender M, Hegde M, Vaimberg EW, Donovan KF, Smith I, Tothova Z, Wilen C, Orchard R, Virgin HW, Listgarten J, Root DE. Nat Biotechnol. 2016 Jan 18. doi: 10.1038/nbt.3437. PubMed 26780180.
Backbone
  Vector backbone: lentiGuide-Puro
  Backbone manufacturer: Zhang Lab (Addgene plasmid # 52963)
  Vector type: Mammalian Expression, Lentiviral, CRISPR
  Selectable markers: Puromycin
Growth in bacteria
  Bacterial resistance: Ampicillin, 100 μg/mL
  Growth temperature: 37°C
  Growth strain: DH5alpha
  Copy number: High Copy
Gene/Insert
  Gene/Insert name: TK1 (alt names: TK1; NM_003258.4)
  gRNA/shRNA sequence: TCTTCCCAGGAACACCATGG
  Species: H. sapiens (human)
  Entrez Gene: TK1 (a.k.a. TK2)
  Promoter: hU6
  Cloning method: Unknown
  Sequencing primers: 5′ U6-F; 3′ pS2-R
Terms and licenses: Academic/Nonprofit Terms; Industry Terms: Not Available to Industry
Depositor comments: The gRNA was designed to target the following Genbank reference sequence(s): NM_003258.4. Note that this plasmid does NOT contain Cas9. It should be used in conjunction with lentiCas9-Blast (Addgene #52962) or otherwise with cell lines already expressing Cas9. Browse the full kinome gRNA library at http://www.addgene.org/pooled-library/broadgpp-human-kinome/ or visit http://www.broadinstitute.org/rnai/public/ for detailed protocols and information.
How to cite: TK1 gRNA (BRDN0001147866) was a gift from John Doench & David Root (Addgene plasmid # 76422 ; http://n2t.net/addgene:76422 ; RRID:Addgene_76422)
