>Addgene plasmid #76422 | TK1 gRNA (BRDN0001147866) | depositor partial sequence | sequence record 143882 | Target Sequence
TCTTCCCAGGAACACCATGG
