>Addgene plasmid #76422 | TK1 gRNA (BRDN0001147866) | addgene partial sequence | sequence record 185807 | hU6-F
ACGTAGAAAGTAATAATTTCTTGGGTAGTTTGCAGTTTTAAAATTATGTTTTAAAATGGACTATCATATG
CTTACCGTAACTTGAAAGTATTTCGATTTCTTGGCTTTATATATCTTGTGGAAAGGACGAAACACCGTCT
TCCCAGGAACACCATGGGTTTTAGAGCTAGAAATAGCAAGTTAAAATAAGGCTAGTCCGTTATCAACTTG
AAAAAGTGGCACCGAGTCGGTGCTTTTTTAAGCTTGGCGTAACTAGATCTTGAGACAAATGGCAGTATTC
ATCCACAATTTTAAAAGAAAAGGGGGGATTGGGGGGTACAGTGCAGGGGAAAGAATAGTAGACATAATAG
CAACAGACATACAAACTAAAGAATTACAAAAACAAATTACAAAAATTCAAAATTTTCGGGTTTATTACAG
GGACAGCAGAGATCCACTTTGGCGCCGGCTCGAGGGGGCCCGGGTGCAAAGATGGATAAAGTTTTAAACA
GAGAGGAATCTTTGCAGCTAATGGACCTTCTAGGTCTTGAAAGGAGTGGGAATTGGCTCCGGTGCCCGTC
AGTGGGCAGA
